>Addgene plasmid #126689 | pHAGE-hSPC-TagBFP-W | addgene full sequence | sequence record 245592 | Addgene NGS Result
TGGAAGGGCTAATTCACTCCCAAAGAAGACAAGATATCCTTGATCTGTGGATCTACCACACACAAGGCTA
CTTCCCTGATTAGCAGAACTACACACCAGGGCCAGGGGTCAGATATCCACTGACCTTTGGATGGTGCTAC
AAGCTAGTACCAGTTGAGCCAGATAAGGTAGAAGAGGCCAATAAAGGAGAGAACACCAGCTTGTTACACC
CTGTGAGCCTGCATGGGATGGATGACCCGGAGAGAGAAGTGTTAGAGTGGAGGTTTGACAGCCGCCTAGC
ATTTCATCACGTGGCCCGAGAGCTGCATCCGGAGTACTTCAAGAACTGCTGATATCGAGCTTGCTACAAG
GGACTTTCCGCTGGGGACTTTCCAGGGAGGCGTGGCCTGGGCGGGACTGGGGAGTGGCGAGCCCTCAGAT
CCTGCATATAAGCAGCTGCTTTTTGCCTGTACTGGGTCTCTCTGGTTAGACCAGATCTGAGCCTGGGAGC
TCTCTGGCTAACTAGGGAACCCACTGCTTAAGCCTCAATAAAGCTTGCCTTGAGTGCTTCAAGTAGTGTG
TGCCCGTCTGTTGTGTGACTCTGGTAACTAGAGATCCCTCAGACCCTTTTAGTCAGTGTGGAAAATCTCT
AGCAGTGGCGCCCGAACAGGGACTTGAAAGCGAAAGGGAAACCAGAGGAGCTCTCTCGACGCAGGACTCG
GCTTGCTGAAGCGCGCACGGCAAGAGGCGAGGGGCGGCGACTGGTGAGTACGCCAAAAATTTTGACTAGC
GGAGGCTAGAAGGAGAGAGATGGGTGCGAGAGCGTCAGTATTAAGCGGGGGAGAATTAGATCGCGATGGG
AAAAAATTCGGTTAAGGCCAGGGGGAAAGAAAAAATATAAATTAAAACATATAGTATGGGCAAGCAGGGA
GCTAGAACGATTCGCAGTTAATCCTGGCCTGTTAGAAACATCAGAAGGCTGTAGACAAATACTGGGACAG
CTACAACCATCCCTTCAGACAGGATCAGAAGAACTTAGATCATTATATAATACAGTAGCAACCCTCTATT
GTGTGCATCAAAGGATAGAGATAAAAGACACCAAGGAAGCTTTAGACAAGATAGAGGAAGAGCAAAACAA
AAGTAAGACCACCGCACAGCAAGCGGCCGGCCGCTGATCTTCAGACCTGGAGGAGGAGATATGAGGGACA
ATTGGAGAAGTGAATTATATAAATATAAAGTAGTAAAAATTGAACCATTAGGAGTAGCACCCACCAAGGC
AAAGAGAAGAGTGGTGCAGAGAGAAAAAAGAGCAGTGGGAATAGGAGCTTTGTTCCTTGGGTTCTTGGGA
GCAGCAGGAAGCACTATGGGCGCAGCGTCAATGACGCTGACGGTACAGGCCAGACAATTATTGTCTGGTA
TAGTGCAGCAGCAGAACAATTTGCTGAGGGCTATTGAGGCGCAACAGCATCTGTTGCAACTCACAGTCTG
GGGCATCAAGCAGCTCCAGGCAAGAATCCTGGCTGTGGAAAGATACCTAAAGGATCAACAGCTCCTGGGG
ATTTGGGGTTGCTCTGGAAAACTCATTTGCACCACTGCTGTGCCTTGGAATGCTAGTTGGAGTAATAAAT
CTCTGGAACAGATTTGGAATCACACGACCTGGATGGAGTGGGACAGAGAAATTAACAATTACACAAGCTT
AATACACTCCTTAATTGAAGAATCGCAAAACCAGCAAGAAAAGAATGAACAAGAATTATTGGAATTAGAT
AAATGGGCAAGTTTGTGGAATTGGTTTAACATAACAAATTGGCTGTGGTATATAAAATTATTCATAATGA
TAGTAGGAGGCTTGGTAGGTTTAAGAATAGTTTTTGCTGTACTTTCTATAGTGAATAGAGTTAGGCAGGG
ATATTCACCATTATCGTTTCAGACCCACCTCCCAACCCCGAGGGGACCCGACAGGCCCGAAGGAATAGAA
GAAGAAGGTGGAGAGAGAGACAGAGACAGATCCATTCGATTAGTGAACGGATCTCGACGGTATCGCCGAA
TTCACAAATGGCAGTATTCATCCACAATTTTAAAAGAAAAGGGGGGATTGGGGGGTACAGTGCAGGGGAA
AGAATAGTAGACATAATAGCAACAGACATACAAACTAAAGAATTACAAAAACAAATTACAAAAATTCAAA
ATTTTCGGGTTTATTACAGGGACAGCAGAGATCCAGTTTGGACTAGTATGCGGTGTGAAATACCGCACAG
ATGCGTAAGGAGAAAATACCGCATCAGGCGCCATTCGCCATTCAGGCTGCGCAACTGTTGGGAAGGGCGA
TCGGTGCGGGCCTCTTCGCTATTACGCCAGCTGGCGAAAGGGGGATGTGCTGCAAGGCGATTAAGTTGGG
TAACGCCAGGGTTTTCCCAGTCACGACGTTGTAAAACGACGGCCAGTGCCAAGCTTGAAGACTGCTGCTC
TCTACCACGTTAGCTCCCCTGTGGCGGAGGATGACTGTCCTAAGAGCTCATAGGCACGGGGCAAGGGGAG
CCTGGCTGTCAGCTGCCTGGGCTTCTAGTCTTGTGCTTTTTGCACACCAGTCCAGGGAACGAAGACCACT
GGCTTTAAGATGCTTCCCCAGCTGTCCCCAGACTCTGCCAGCAGGGGATTCTCTGGTCTGAGCTTAAGTT
GTGTTCTCCCAGCCAGGGATGCCCCTGCCCTTTGATGTCTCCTTGCTGCCACACATTTAGCCGCCCTCCC
CATGCCAGCTTGGGGGGAGGGAAGCAGTGGGGGTAGGGAGGTGGCTGGGGCAGCTGGGCAACTGTCCCCA
CCCGTCCCTGGCACGGCTCTGCCCAGTACACAAAGAGCAAAGTGAATCTTGTCCCCACCCCTGCAGCTGA
GGGGCTGGAGGAGGAAACGGGGAGGCCCACACAGAAGGGGTGGCCACCGTGGGGCTGTCCATCACTCAGG
GCTCTCAGAGGGAGTCAACCCAGAAACAGACAAAGAGGGTGAGTCTGGGCTGTGTTCTTAGCTAGTGAGA
GGTCCCCTAGAGGATGAAGTAGATGATGCTAATGAGGATGACTGGATGTCACACCCATGATGCTATTAGG
TCCTCATAATAGCATAGTGAGGTGGACAGCTAGTACCTGACCCATCTCACAGATGAACATACTAATGCCT
AACAAAGCAGAACGACTCACGCTGGGTCCCAGAGCTGGCCAGTGGAAGCACTGAGACCTCCACATACTGA
AGGCATGGACTATTGACCGCTGTTGGTATTGGTCTCATCATTGACTATCATTAAGTGTTGGCTGTTTGCA
TGCTTCCTGCCCAGTGGCAGGTTCAAAGAAGCCCGCAGGAAGCGTGCTCCTTTCTTTCCCAGGGCCCGCA
ATTGGGCTGGAAGATAGAGCAACAAAAAGCGCCCATGTAACTCATGGGAACATTCATGTGTGCTGAATGG
CAGGTGAAGGTGCCACAGAGAGGCTGAGGATTTCAGAGGGCACCATGAACTGGAGTGAGGTCGCAGAGCA
GGTGCCATTGGCTCTTGGCCTGTTTGGGTGGGTGGCATTCAGAGAGGTGGAAGGTCAGATGCACTGTTCA
CGCCTGTAATCTCAGCACTTTGGAAGGCCAAGGTAGGAGGATCACACGAGGCCAGGAGATCAACGCTGCA
GTGAGCTATGAAGCTGTGATTGCACCACTGCACTGCAGCTTGGGTAACAGAGTGAGACCCTGTCTCTAAA
TAATTAAATAAATAAAATAAAAATAAAACCGGAGAAGTGGAGAGGGATTGGAGGTGGGCTTTCACAGAGG
GAGAAACGGCTTAAGTACAGGCCAAAAAGTGAGAAGGCTGCAGACAGGGCTGGTAGGGGGAGGGGGAAAT
TTGGCACACCCAGCTAAAGGTCCTTCTGTGTCTCCTTCTCCAAGGAACCCAAGACCTTCACTTGGTTGGT
GTGAGCACTCCAGGAGGCAGGCACCCTCCCTCAGCCCTCAAGCAAGCAAAAATGGGTTTAAAAAAAGAAG
GAGAAGAAGCAGCAGCAGCAGCCGCCACAGAGCTTGTGACAGCTACAGCCTAAGGGCAACAGGCAGGGGA
GACCAAGGACCAGAAAGAGCAGAGGCTTTTTCAAAGAAAGAGATCCCTCTCCCAGCACCCAGCGATGGCG
GCAAACCCCACCCACAGTGCCTGCTAAGAACAAGTCCCACGTGAGAACAACATGGCCCCCCGAGATGCCC
ACAGGGACCCCGAGATGCCTGCAGTGCTTGGCTCTCCCGCTGGCCAGCTGCCCACCTGGCTCAGGCCCAG
TACTCGTGAGTCAGCCGATCAATCCCAATGTTGCCAGGATGATGGGGGCGGGAGTAAGGGCCCTGGGGGA
GGGCAGGGGTGGGCACTGCAGGCGAGCTGTCTCCCACATCTGGCACCTGCACACAGCTGAGGCCGAGCTG
AGAGGATGCTTCTGTGGGCTCCCCCTCCTCCCGGCACCCCTCCCCTCCTTTCACTGTCCTAGGACACTCT
CTGGCTGCTGGAGTCTTAGGCAAATATTTAAAGGGGCAGCAAGGGGGTGAGGAGGGTGGTGGGAGCAAAC
ACTTCCCTCCCTTTCTTCCTCCCTGCGCTTCTCAGGGGCTCTCAGTTCAGATGCCATGCTGTTATGCAAC
CTTGGGGCTGAAGGCCCTCCAGATGGAGAGGGGGACAGGGGAACCTGCCAGCTCATGACCGAAGGGCAGG
GCCCAGGTGGGAGGGGGCTGGGGCAGGGGACAGGAACTGGGGTGGCATGTTAAAGGACAGGAGGCTGGTT
GGGCATGGTGGCTCACACCTGTAATCCTAGCACTTTAGGAGGCCGAGATCACTTGAGCCCAGGAGTTCAA
GACCAGCCTGGGCAACATGGTGAAAACTCATCTCTATAAAACAAGCAAAAATTAGCTGGGCACAATGGCA
TGCACTGGTAGTCCCAGCTACTTGGGATGCTGAGGTGTGAGGATCACCGGAGTCCAGGAGGTCAACGCTG
CAGTGAGCAGTGATCTCGCTACTGCATGCCAGCCTGGGTGATAAAGTGAGACCCTGTCTCACAACAAAAC
AAAACAAAACAAAACAAAAGGATAGGAGGTTAAGGGAGCGAGCCCAGGCCTGGACTCTGCCACAGTCACC
TGAGTTTAGAGGTGAAGGGACTTTAGAGACCACCTGGCCCAAGGAGTGAAAGGGAACCTGAGAGAAAGGG
TGAGCCAGCCCAAAGTCATTGGCAGATTTGACCTCGTAAATACATAGAGATGGCTTTGGGAAGGCACTAG
GAAAGACAGAGAAAAGAGAAGGAGACAGTCCTCAAAGCTGATCGTATTTGGGTGAGTATTATTCTCAGGG
CAAATTTAGGATCAGAGGATGCAGAAAGGGGAGTCTAGAGGGGTAGAGTGTAGACCACAGGGTGAGTGAG
CTGATTCGAGGATGGGGAGACTGGGAGCCCACCAGTGACCAGAGCCAGCCCTGTTCAGGGCTGTCCGGGC
AGAAGAAAGCAGTGTCAGACCTGGAATCTGCCATCAGCACAGCCTGCAATTGACAGACAAGCCCAGAGCA
AAGAAGGAAGCACTGCACATGAGTAAGAGCTTGCCACCAGTGGGGACAGAGTTTCCAGAATTAGGAAAAT
AATCACTGGGGGCAAGTTTGAGGTTGGTACCAGATATGTGGGAGGAGGCAAGGTAAGGGAAAGAGTACTT
GAAGTTGGAACTGGTCCTTGCAGGGAAATGCACATTTATGAAACCCCGAAAACTGATGTCAAAGCACCTC
CTGCCTTGGGCAGAGTCCTCTCAGAGTCTACAGGTGCTGCCTCCAGAACCCTCTTCCTGGAGCGCATCCC
TATGTATCTAGAAATTCTGCTGGGAAATATGATGGTCAGACCCTTGGCCACCTGAAAGGTTCAGGGTGGT
AGAAGAAAAAGGAAAGCCACAGGGCAGCAGGGGCAGGTGCCAGCAAGGAAGGCAGGCACGCCAGGAAGAC
ACCCATGGTGAGAAGTGCAGATGGCCCGAGGGCAAGTTTGCTCAACTCACCCAGGTTTGCTCTTGCTGGG
GCCAAGAGGACTCATGTGCCAGGGCCAAGGGCCCTTGGGGGCTCTCACAGGGGGCTTATCTGGGCTTCGG
TTCTGGAGGGCCAGGAACAAACAGGCTTCAAAGCCAAGGGCTTGGCTGGCACACAGGGGGCTTGGTCCTT
CACCTCTGTCCCCTCTCCCTACGGACACATATAAGACCCTGGTCACACCTGGGAGAGGAGGAGAGGAGAG
CATAGCACCTGCAGGTCGACTCTAGAGGATCGATCCCCGGGTACCGAGCTCGAATTAGCGGCCGCCATGA
GCGAGCTGATTAAGGAGAACATGCACATGAAGCTGTACATGGAGGGCACCGTGGACAACCATCACTTCAA
GTGCACATCCGAGGGCGAAGGCAAGCCCTACGAGGGCACCCAGACCATGAGAATCAAGGTGGTCGAGGGC
GGCCCTCTCCCCTTCGCCTTCGACATCCTGGCTACTAGCTTCCTCTACGGCAGCAAGACCTTCATCAACC
ACACCCAGGGCATCCCCGACTTCTTCAAGCAGTCCTTCCCTGAGGGCTTCACATGGGAGAGAGTCACCAC
ATACGAAGACGGGGGCGTGCTGACCGCTACCCAGGACACCAGCCTCCAGGACGGCTGCCTCATCTACAAC
GTCAAGATCAGAGGGGTGAACTTCACATCCAACGGCCCTGTGATGCAGAAGAAAACACTCGGCTGGGAGG
CCTTCACCGAGACGCTGTACCCCGCTGACGGCGGCCTGGAAGGCAGAAACGACATGGCCCTGAAGCTCGT
GGGCGGGAGCCATCTGATCGCAAACATCAAGACCACATATAGATCCAAGAAACCCGCTAAGAACCTCAAG
ATGCCTGGCGTCTACTATGTGGACTACAGACTGGAAAGAATCAAGGAGGCCAACAACGAGACCTACGTCG
AGCAGCACGAGGTGGCAGTGGCCAGATACTGCGACCTCCCTAGCAAACTGGGGCACAAGCTTAATTAAAG
GATCCTAATCAACCTCTGGATTACAAAATTTGTGAAAGATTGACTGGTATTCTTAACTATGTTGCTCCTT
TTACGCTATGTGGATACGCTGCTTTAATGCCTTTGTATCATGCTATTGCTTCCCGTATGGCTTTCATTTT
CTCCTCCTTGTATAAATCCTGGTTGCTGTCTCTTTATGAGGAGTTGTGGCCCGTTGTCAGGCAACGTGGC
GTGGTGTGCACTGTGTTTGCTGACGCAACCCCCACTGGTTGGGGCATTGCCACCACCTGTCAGCTCCTTT
CCGGGACTTTCGCTTTCCCCCTCCCTATTGCCACGGCGGAACTCATCGCCGCCTGCCTTGCCCGCTGCTG
GACAGGGGCTCGGCTGTTGGGCACTGACAATTCCGTGGTGTTGTCGGGGAAATCATCGTCCTTTCCTTGG
CTGCTCGCCTGTGTTGCCACCTGGATTCTGCGCGGGACGTCCTTCTGCTACGTCCCTTCGGCCCTCAATC
CAGCGGACCTTCCTTCCCGCGGCCTGCTGCCGGCTCTGCGGCCTCTTCCGCGTCTTCGCCTTCGCCCTCA
GACGAGTCGGATCTCCCTTTGGGCCGCCTCCCCGCCTGAGATCCTTTAAGACCAATGACTTACAAGGCAG
CTGTAGATCTTAGCCACTTTTTAAAAGAAAAGGGGGGACTGGAAGGGCTAATTCACTCCCAACGAAGACA
AGATCTGCTTTTTGCTTGTACTGGGTCTCTCTGGTTAGACCAGATCTGAGCCTGGGAGCTCTCTGGCTAA
CTAGGGAACCCACTGCTTAAGCCTCAATAAAGCTTGCCTTGAGTGCTTCAAGTAGTGTGTGCCCGTCTGT
TGTGTGACTCTGGTAACTAGAGATCCCTCAGACCCTTTTAGTCAGTGTGGAAAATCTCTAGCAGTAGTAG
TTCATGTCATCTTATTATTCAGTATTTATAACTTGCAAAGAAATGAATATCAGAGAGTGAGAGGCCCGGG
TTAATTAAGGAAAGGGCTAGATCATTCTTGAAGACGAAAGGGCCTCGTGATACGCCTATTTTTATAGGTT
AATGTCATGATAATAATGGTTTCTTAGACGTCAGGTGGCACTTTTCGGGGAAATGTGCGCGGAACCCCTA
TTTGTTTATTTTTCTAAATACATTCAAATATGTATCCGCTCATGAGACAATAACCCTGATAAATGCTTCA
ATAATATTGAAAAAGGAAGAGTATGAGTATTCAACATTTCCGTGTCGCCCTTATTCCCTTTTTTGCGGCA
TTTTGCCTTCCTGTTTTTGCTCACCCAGAAACGCTGGTGAAAGTAAAAGATGCTGAAGATCAGTTGGGTG
CACGAGTGGGTTACATCGAACTGGATCTCAACAGCGGTAAGATCCTTGAGAGTTTTCGCCCCGAAGAACG
TTTTCCAATGATGAGCACTTTTAAAGTTCTGCTATGTGGCGCGGTATTATCCCGTGTTGACGCCGGGCAA
GAGCAACTCGGTCGCCGCATACACTATTCTCAGAATGACTTGGTTGAGTACTCACCAGTCACAGAAAAGC
ATCTTACGGATGGCATGACAGTAAGAGAATTATGCAGTGCTGCCATAACCATGAGTGATAACACTGCGGC
CAACTTACTTCTGACAACGATCGGAGGACCGAAGGAGCTAACCGCTTTTTTGCACAACATGGGGGATCAT
GTAACTCGCCTTGATCGTTGGGAACCGGAGCTGAATGAAGCCATACCAAACGACGAGCGTGACACCACGA
TGCCTGTAGCAATGGCAACAACGTTGCGCAAACTATTAACTGGCGAACTACTTACTCTAGCTTCCCGGCA
ACAATTAATAGACTGGATGGAGGCGGATAAAGTTGCAGGACCACTTCTGCGCTCGGCCCTTCCGGCTGGC
TGGTTTATTGCTGATAAATCTGGAGCCGGTGAGCGTGGGTCTCGCGGTATCATTGCAGCACTGGGGCCAG
ATGGTAAGCCCTCCCGTATCGTAGTTATCTACACGACGGGGAGTCAGGCAACTATGGATGAACGAAATAG
ACAGATCGCTGAGATAGGTGCCTCACTGATTAAGCATTGGTAACTGTCAGACCAAGTTTACTCATATATA
CTTTAGATTGATTTAAAACTTCATTTTTAATTTAAAAGGATCTAGGTGAAGATCCTTTTTGATAATCTCA
TGACCAAAATCCCTTAACGTGAGTTTTCGTTCCACTGAGCGTCAGACCCCGTAGAAAAGATCAAAGGATC
TTCTTGAGATCCTTTTTTTCTGCGCGTAATCTGCTGCTTGCAAACAAAAAAACCACCGCTACCAGCGGTG
GTTTGTTTGCCGGATCAAGAGCTACCAACTCTTTTTCCGAAGGTAACTGGCTTCAGCAGAGCGCAGATAC
CAAATACTGTTCTTCTAGTGTAGCCGTAGTTAGGCCACCACTTCAAGAACTCTGTAGCACCGCCTACATA
CCTCGCTCTGCTAATCCTGTTACCAGTGGCTGCTGCCAGTGGCGATAAGTCGTGTCTTACCGGGTTGGAC
TCAAGACGATAGTTACCGGATAAGGCGCAGCGGTCGGGCTGAACGGGGGGTTCGTGCACACAGCCCAGCT
TGGAGCGAACGACCTACACCGAACTGAGATACCTACAGCGTGAGCTATGAGAAAGCGCCACGCTTCCCGA
AGGGAGAAAGGCGGACAGGTATCCGGTAAGCGGCAGGGTCGGAACAGGAGAGCGCACGAGGGAGCTTCCA
GGGGGAAACGCCTGGTATCTTTATAGTCCTGTCGGGTTTCGCCACCTCTGACTTGAGCGTCGATTTTTGT
GATGCTCGTCAGGGGGGCGGAGCCTATGGAAAAACGCCAGCAACGCGGCCTTTTTACGGTTCCTGGCCTT
TTGCTGGCCTTTTGCTCACATGTTCTTTCCTGCGTTATCCCCTGATTCTGTGGATAACCGTATTACCGCC
TTTGAGTGAGCTGATACCGCTCGCCGCAGCCGAACGACCGAGCGCAGCGAGTCAGTGAGCGAGGAAGCGG
AAGAGCGCCCAATACGCAAACCGCCTCTCCCCGCGCGTTGGCCGATTCATTAATGCAGCAAGCTCATGGC
TGACTAATTTTTTTTATTTATGCAGAGGCCGAGGCCGCCTCGGCCTCTGAGCTATTCCAGAAGTAGTGAG
GAGGCTTTTTTGGAGGCCTAGGCTTTTGCAAAAAGCTCCCCGTGGCACGACAGGTTTCCCGACTGGAAAG
CGGGCAGTGAGCGCAACGCAATTAATGTGAGTTAGCTCACTCATTAGGCACCCCAGGCTTTACACTTTAT
GCTTCCGGCTCGTATGTTGTGTGGAATTGTGAGCGGATAACAATTTCACACAGGAAACAGCTATGACATG
ATTACGAATTTCACAAATAAAGCATTTTTTTCACTGCATTCTAGTTGTGGTTTGTCCAAACTCATCAATG
TATCTTATCATGTCTGGATCAACTGGATAACTCAAGCTAACCAAAATCATCCCAAACTTCCCACCCCATA
CCCTATTACCACTGCCAATTACCTGTGGTTTCATTTACTCTAAACCTGTGATTCCTCTGAATTATTTTCA
TTTTAAAGAAATTGTATTTGTTAAATATGTACTACAAACTTAGTAGT
Features (pLannotate 1.2.2; 25 found; start..end, strand, type, name):
    377..634     +  LTR            5' LTR (truncated): truncated 5' long terminal repeat (LTR) from HIV-1
    681..806     +  misc_feature   HIV-1 Ψ: packaging signal of human immunodeficiency virus type 1
    790..1128    +  CDS            HIV-1 gag (fragment): gag protein from human immunodeficiency virus 1; gag
   1303..1536    +  misc_feature   RRE: The Rev response element (RRE) of HIV-1 allows for Rev-dependent mRNA export from the nucleus to the cytoplasm.
   1913..2013    +  CDS            Rev (fragment): human immunodeficiency virus 1 (HIV-1) Rev protein; rev; enhances nuclear export of unspliced and incompletely spliced viral mRNAs
   2058..2175    +  misc_feature   cPPT/CTS: central polypurine tract and central termination sequence of HIV-1
   2217..2268    +  misc_feature   bom (fragment): basis of mobility region from pBR322
   2274..2428    -  CDS            lacZα (fragment): LacZα fragment of β-galactosidase; lacZ fragment
   4814..5035    -  CDS            C9orf85 (fragment): CI085_HUMAN - Experimental evidence at protein level: Swiss-Prot protein existence level 1. From Homo sapiens (Human).
   5035..5058    +  misc_feature   pause site (fragment): RNA polymerase II transcriptional pause signal from the human α2 globin gene
   6297..6998    +  CDS            TagBFP: monomeric blue fluorescent protein mammalian codon-optimized
   7007..7595    +  misc_feature   WPRE: woodchuck hepatitis virus posttranscriptional regulatory element
   7603..7668    +  CDS            nef (fragment): NEF_HV1Z2 - Experimental evidence at protein level: Swiss-Prot protein existence level 1. Extracellular Nef protein targets CD4(+) T-lymphocytes for apoptosis by interacting with CXCR4 surface receptors. From Human immunodeficiency virus type 1 group M subtype D (isolate Z2/CDC-Z34) (HIV-1).
   7670..7903    +  LTR            3' LTR (ΔU3): self-inactivating 3' long terminal repeat (LTR) from HIV-1
   8108..8212    +  promoter       AmpR promoter: bla
   8213..9073    +  CDS            AmpR: β-lactamase; bla; confers resistance to ampicillin, carbenicillin, and related antibiotics
   9244..9832    +  rep_origin     ori: high-copy-number ColE1/pMB1/pBR322/pUC origin of replication
  10015..10069   +  CDS            lacI (fragment): lac repressor; lacI; The lac repressor binds to the lac operator to inhibit transcription in E. coli. This inhibition can be relieved by adding lactose or isopropyl-β-D-thiogalactopyranoside (IPTG).
  10075..10168   +  rep_origin     SV40 ori (fragment): SV40 origin of replication
  10193..10230   +  CDS            lacI (fragment): lac repressor; lacI; The lac repressor binds to the lac operator to inhibit transcription in E. coli. This inhibition can be relieved by adding lactose or isopropyl-β-D-thiogalactopyranoside (IPTG).
  10243..10264   +  protein_bind   CAP binding site: CAP binding activates transcription in the presence of cAMP. E. coli catabolite activator protein
  10279..10309   +  promoter       lac promoter: promoter for the E. coli lac operon
  10317..10333   +  protein_bind   lac operator: The lac repressor binds to the lac operator to inhibit transcription in E. coli. This inhibition can be relieved by adding lactose or isopropyl-β-D-thiogalactopyranoside (IPTG). lac repressor encoded by lacI
  10367..10450   +  polyA_signal   SV40 poly(A) signal (fragment): SV40 polyadenylation signal
  10617..329     +  CDS            nef (fragment) (across the origin): NEF_HV1BR - Experimental evidence at protein level: Swiss-Prot protein existence level 1. Extracellular Nef protein targets CD4(+) T-lymphocytes for apoptosis by interacting with CXCR4 surface receptors (PubMed:14990729). From Human immunodeficiency virus type 1 group M subtype B (isolate BRU/LAI) (HIV-1).
