[The description below was written by a language model from this plasmid's Addgene catalogue record and pLannotate feature annotations shown in this document.]
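Description:
pHAGE-hSPC-TagBFP-W is an HIV-1-based lentiviral reporter vector built on the pHAGE backbone, in which a human surfactant protein C (SPC) promoter drives a monomeric, mammalian codon-optimized blue fluorescent protein, TagBFP. In bacteria it is maintained through a high-copy ColE1/pUC-type origin and selected with ampicillin via the β-lactamase gene. The record lists a recombination-reducing growth strain, as is common for LTR-containing plasmids.

The viral portion carries the elements needed for packaging and transduction. These are a truncated 5' LTR, the Ψ packaging signal with an adjoining gag fragment, the Rev response element for Rev-dependent nuclear export of the genomic RNA, and the cPPT/CTS, which aids nuclear import. The cassette ends in a ΔU3 self-inactivating 3' LTR, which removes viral promoter activity after integration, so that transgene expression depends on the internal promoter. No viral structural or enzymatic genes are annotated beyond short fragments, so these functions would have to be supplied in trans for particle production.

TagBFP was cloned between NotI and BamHI sites and is followed directly by a WPRE (the "W" in the name), which enhances transcript stability and expression. The automated annotation does not label the SPC promoter itself. The roughly 4 kb stretch between the cPPT and TagBFP has only incidental fragment hits (lacZα, bom, a human C9orf85 match, a pause-site fragment) and presumably contains the human promoter sequence named in the catalogue entry.

According to the record, the promoter is lineage-specific, so the construct serves as a fluorescent reporter that marks transduced cells in which the SPC promoter is active. SPC is a characteristic product of alveolar type II lung epithelial cells.
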