Addgene plasmid #126689: pHAGE-hSPC-TagBFP-W
Purpose: Contains Blue Fluorescent Protein insert and a lineage-specific human surfactant protein C (SPC) promoter driving BFP expression.
Depositing lab: Darrell Kotton. Depositing organization: Boston University Medical Campus.
Backbone
  Vector backbone: pHAGE
  Backbone manufacturer: Derived in Kotton lab
  Backbone size w/o insert (bp): 9915
  Vector type: Lentiviral
Growth in bacteria
  Bacterial resistance: Ampicillin, 100 μg/mL
  Growth temperature: 37°C
  Growth strain: NEB Stable
  Copy number: High Copy
Gene/Insert
  Gene/Insert name: TagBFP
  Species: Synthetic
  Insert size (bp): 763
  Promoter: hSPC
  Cloning method: Restriction Enzyme; 5′ cloning site NotI (not destroyed); 3′ cloning site BamHI (not destroyed)
  Sequencing primers: 5′ CCTCTCCCTACGGACACAT; 3′ GGAAAGAATCAAGGAGGCCA
Terms and licenses: Academic/Nonprofit Terms; Industry Terms: Not Available to Industry
How to cite: pHAGE-hSPC-TagBFP-W was a gift from Darrell Kotton (Addgene plasmid # 126689 ; http://n2t.net/addgene:126689 ; RRID:Addgene_126689)
