>Addgene plasmid #126689 | pHAGE-hSPC-TagBFP-W | depositor partial sequence | sequence record 242500 | hSPC
AAGCTTGAAGACTGCTGCTCTCTACCACGTTAGCTCCCCTGTGGCGGAGGATGACTGTCCTAAGAGCTCA
TAGGCACGGGGCAAGGGGAGCCTGGCTGTCAGCTGCCTGGGCTTCTAGTCTTGTGCTTTTTGCACACCAG
TCCAGGGAACGAAGACCACTGGCTTTAAGATGCTTCCCCAGCTGTCCCCAGACTCTGCCAGCAGGGGATT
CTCTGGTCTGAGCTTAAGTTGTGTTCTCCCAGCCAGGGATGCCCCTGCCCTTTGATGTCTCCTTGCTGCC
ACACATTTAGCCGCCCTCCCCATGCCAGCTTGGGGGGAGGGAAGCAGTGGGGGTAGGGAGGTGGCTGGGG
CAGCTGGGCAACTGTCCCCACCCGTCCCTGGCACGGCTCTGCCCAGTACACAAAGAGCAAAGTGAATCTT
GTCCCCACCCCTGCAGCTGAGGGGCTGGAGGAGGAAACGGGGAGGCCCACACAGAAGGGGTGGCCACCGT
GGGGCTGTCCATCACTCAGGGCTCTCAGAGGGAGTCAACCCAGAAACAGACAAAGAGGGTGAGTCTGGGC
TGTGTTCTTAGCTAGTGAGAGGTCCCCTAGAGGATGAAGTAGATGATGCTAATGAGGATGACTGGATGTC
ACACCCATGATGCTATTAGGTCCTCATAATAGCATAGTGAGGTGGACAGCTAGTACCTGACCCATCTCAC
AGATGAACATACTAATGCCTAACAAAGCAGAACGACTCACGCTGGGTCCCAGAGCTGGCCAGTGGAAGCA
CTGAGACCTCCACATACTGAAGGCATGGACTATTGACCGCTGTTGGTATTGGTCTCATCATTGACTATCA
TTAAGTGTTGGCTGTTTGCATGCTTCCTGCCCAGTGGCAGGTTCAAAGAAGCCCGCAGGAAGCGTGCTCC
TTTCTTTCCCAGGGCCCGCAATTGGGCTGGAAGATAGAGCAACAAAAAGCGCCCATGTAACTCATGGGAA
CATTCATGTGTGCTGAATGGCAGGTGAAGGTGCCACAGAGAGGCTGAGGATTTCAGAGGGCACCATGAAC
TGGAGTGAGGTCGCAGAGCAGGTGCCATTGGCTCTTGGCCTGTTTGGGTGGGTGGCATTCAGAGAGGTGG
AAGGTCAGATGCACTGTTCACGCCTGTAATCTCAGCACTTTGGAAGGCCAAGGTAGGAGGATCACACGAG
GCCAGGAGATCAACGCTGCAGTGAGCTATGAAGCTGTGATTGCACCACTGCACTGCAGCTTGGGTAACAG
AGTGAGACCCTGTCTCTAAATAATTAAATAAATAAAATAAAAATAAAACCGGAGAAGTGGAGAGGGATTG
GAGGTGGGCTTTCACAGAGGGAGAAACGGCTTAAGTACAGGCCAAAAAGTGAGAAGGCTGCAGACAGGGC
TGGTAGGGGGAGGGGGAAATTTGGCACACCCAGCTAAAGGTCCTTCTGTGTCTCCTTCTCCAAGGAACCC
AAGACCTTCACTTGGTTGGTGTGAGCACTCCAGGAGGCAGGCACCCTCCCTCAGCCCTCAAGCAAGCAAA
AATGGGTTTAAAAAAAGAAGGAGAAGAAGCAGCAGCAGCAGCCGCCACAGAGCTTGTGACAGCTACAGCC
TAAGGGCAACAGGCAGGGGAGACCAAGGACCAGAAAGAGCAGAGGCTTTTTCAAAGAAAGAGATCCCTCT
CCCAGCACCCAGCGATGGCGGCAAACCCCACCCACAGTGCCTGCTAAGAACAAGTCCCACGTGAGAACAA
CATGGCCCCCCGAGATGCCCACAGGGACCCCGAGATGCCTGCAGTGCTTGGCTCTCCCGCTGGCCAGCTG
CCCACCTGGCTCAGGCCCAGTACTCGTGAGTCAGCCGATCAATCCCAATGTTGCCAGGATGATGGGGGCG
GGAGTAAGGGCCCTGGGGGAGGGCAGGGGTGGGCACTGCAGGCGAGCTGTCTCCCACATCTGGCACCTGC
ACACAGCTGAGGCCGAGCTGAGAGGATGCTTCTGTGGGCTCCCCCTCCTCCCGGCACCCCTCCCCTCCTT
TCACTGTCCTAGGACACTCTCTGGCTGCTGGAGTCTTAGGCAAATATTTAAAGGGGCAGCAAGGGGGTGA
GGAGGGTGGTGGGAGCAAACACTTCCCTCCCTTTCTTCCTCCCTGCGCTTCTCAGGGGCTCTCAGTTCAG
ATGCCATGCTGTTATGCAACCTTGGGGCTGAAGGCCCTCCAGATGGAGAGGGGGACAGGGGAACCTGCCA
GCTCATGACCGAAGGGCAGGGCCCAGGTGGGAGGGGGCTGGGGCAGGGGACAGGAACTGGGGTGGCATGT
TAAAGGACAGGAGGCTGGTTGGGCATGGTGGCTCACACCTGTAATCCTAGCACTTTAGGAGGCCGAGATC
ACTTGAGCCCAGGAGTTCAAGACCAGCCTGGGCAACATGGTGAAAACTCATCTCTATAAAACAAGCAAAA
ATTAGCTGGGCACAATGGCATGCACTGGTAGTCCCAGCTACTTGGGATGCTGAGGTGTGAGGATCACCGG
AGTCCAGGAGGTCAACGCTGCAGTGAGCAGTGATCTCGCTACTGCATGCCAGCCTGGGTGATAAAGTGAG
ACCCTGTCTCACAACAAAACAAAACAAAACAAAACAAAAGGATAGGAGGTTAAGGGAGCGAGCCCAGGCC
TGGACTCTGCCACAGTCACCTGAGTTTAGAGGTGAAGGGACTTTAGAGACCACCTGGCCCAAGGAGTGAA
AGGGAACCTGAGAGAAAGGGTGAGCCAGCCCAAAGTCATTGGCAGATTTGACCTCGTAAATACATAGAGA
TGGCTTTGGGAAGGCACTAGGAAAGACAGAGAAAAGAGAAGGAGACAGTCCTCAAAGCTGATCGTATTTG
GGTGAGTATTATTCTCAGGGCAAATTTAGGATCAGAGGATGCAGAAAGGGGAGTCTAGAGGGGTAGAGTG
TAGACCACAGGGTGAGTGAGCTGATTCGAGGATGGGGAGACTGGGAGCCCACCAGTGACCAGAGCCAGCC
CTGTTCAGGGCTGTCCGGGCAGAAGAAAGCAGTGTCAGACCTGGAATCTGCCATCAGCACAGCCTGCAAT
TGACAGACAAGCCCAGAGCAAAGAAGGAAGCACTGCACATGAGTAAGAGCTTGCCACCAGTGGGGACAGA
GTTTCCAGAATTAGGAAAATAATCACTGGGGGCAAGTTTGAGGTTGGTACCAGATATGTGGGAGGAGGCA
AGGTAAGGGAAAGAGTACTTGAAGTTGGAACTGGTCCTTGCAGGGAAATGCACATTTATGAAACCCCGAA
AACTGATGTCAAAGCACCTCCTGCCTTGGGCAGAGTCCTCTCAGAGTCTACAGGTGCTGCCTCCAGAACC
CTCTTCCTGGAGCGCATCCCTATGTATCTAGAAATTCTGCTGGGAAATATGATGGTCAGACCCTTGGCCA
CCTGAAAGGTTCAGGGTGGTAGAAGAAAAAGGAAAGCCACAGGGCAGCAGGGGCAGGTGCCAGCAAGGAA
GGCAGGCACGCCAGGAAGACACCCATGGTGAGAAGTGCAGATGGCCCGAGGGCAAGTTTGCTCAACTCAC
CCAGGTTTGCTCTTGCTGGGGCCAAGAGGACTCATGTGCCAGGGCCAAGGGCCCTTGGGGGCTCTCACAG
GGGGCTTATCTGGGCTTCGGTTCTGGAGGGCCAGGAACAAACAGGCTTCAAAGCCAAGGGCTTGGCTGGC
ACACAGGGGGCTTGGTCCTTCACCTCTGTCCCCTCTCCCTACGGACACATATAAGACCCTGGTCACACCT
GGGAGAGGAGGAGAGGAGAGCATAGCACCTGCAG
