>Addgene plasmid #126689 | pHAGE-hSPC-TagBFP-W | depositor partial sequence | sequence record 242501 | TagBFP
ATGAGCGAGCTGATTAAGGAGAACATGCACATGAAGCTGTACATGGAGGGCACCGTGGACAACCATCACT
TCAAGTGCACATCCGAGGGCGAAGGCAAGCCCTACGAGGGCACCCAGACCATGAGAATCAAGGTGGTCGA
GGGCGGCCCTCTCCCCTTCGCCTTCGACATCCTGGCTACTAGCTTCCTCTACGGCAGCAAGACCTTCATC
AACCACACCCAGGGCATCCCCGACTTCTTCAAGCAGTCCTTCCCTGAGGGCTTCACATGGGAGAGAGTCA
CCACATACGAAGACGGGGGCGTGCTGACCGCTACCCAGGACACCAGCCTCCAGGACGGCTGCCTCATCTA
CAACGTCAAGATCAGAGGGGTGAACTTCACATCCAACGGCCCTGTGATGCAGAAGAAAACACTCGGCTGG
GAGGCCTTCACCGAGACGCTGTACCCCGCTGACGGCGGCCTGGAAGGCAGAAACGACATGGCCCTGAAGC
TCGTGGGCGGGAGCCATCTGATCGCAAACATCAAGACCACATATAGATCCAAGAAACCCGCTAAGAACCT
CAAGATGCCTGGCGTCTACTATGTGGACTACAGACTGGAAAGAATCAAGGAGGCCAACAACGAGACCTAC
GTCGAGCAGCACGAGGTGGCAGTGGCCAGATACTGCGACCTCCCTAGCAAACTGGGGCACAAGCTTAATT
AA
